Addgene plasmid #1509: pPD95_15
Purpose: (Empty Backbone)
Depositing lab: Andrew Fire. Depositing organization: Carnegie Institution for Science.
Backbone
  Vector backbone: Unknown
  Vector type: Worm Expression
Growth in bacteria
  Bacterial resistance: Ampicillin, 100 μg/mL
  Growth temperature: 37°C
  Growth strain: DH5alpha
  Copy number: Unknown
Gene/Insert
  Gene/Insert name: None
  Cloning method: Restriction Enzyme
Terms and licenses: Academic/Nonprofit Terms; Industry Terms: Not Available to Industry
Depositor comments: See Fire Lab Vector Kit Documentation 1995. Fire Lab Miniprep Number pPD95.15, Ligation number L2434.
How to cite: pPD95_15 was a gift from Andrew Fire (Addgene plasmid # 1509 ; http://n2t.net/addgene:1509 ; RRID:Addgene_1509)
