[The description below was written by a language model from this plasmid's Addgene catalogue record.]
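Description:
pPD95_15 is an empty-backbone plasmid classified as a worm expression vector, meaning it is intended as a starting point for building constructs to be expressed in nematodes such as Caenorhabditis elegans. The depositor's comments place it within a 1995 vector kit, a collection of modular cloning vectors distributed for worm transgenesis, and point to that kit's documentation for details. The plasmid is maintained in standard E. coli cloning strains and selected with ampicillin, which implies a beta-lactamase resistance marker. The parental backbone and the copy number are both listed as unknown, and the origin of replication is not described.

No gene or insert is present, and the vector is meant to receive user-supplied sequences by restriction enzyme cloning. Beyond that, the record gives very little about the payload architecture. It does not state which promoter, reporter, localization signal, synthetic introns, 3' untranslated region or multiple cloning site the plasmid carries, and no feature table is provided from which these could be read. Vectors of this kind generally let a user insert a promoter or coding region of interest to drive or monitor expression in transgenic worms. Whether this particular plasmid is configured for transcriptional fusions, translational fusions or ectopic expression cannot be determined from the recorded information, so the original kit documentation cited by the depositor should be checked before designing a cloning strategy.
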