>Addgene plasmid #1509 | pPD95_15 | addgene partial sequence | sequence record 16650 | 1509_m13reverse
TANCTCACTAAAGGGAACAAAAGCTGGTACCGGGCCCCCCCTCGAGGTCGACGGTATCGATAAGCTTGAT
ATCGAATTCCTGCAGCCCGGGGGATCCACTAGTTCTAGAGCGGCCGCCACCGCGGTGGAGCTCCAATTCG
CCCTATAGTGAGTCGTATTACAATTCACTGGCCGTCGTTTTACAACGTCGTGACTGGGAAAACCCTGGCG
TTACCCAACTTAATCGCCTTGCAGCACATCCCCCTTTCGCCAGCTGGCGTAATAGCGAAGAGGCCCGCAC
CGATCGCCCTTCCCAACAGTTGCGCAGCCTGAATGGCGAATGGG
[124 nt withheld, positions 325-448]
C
[91 nt withheld, positions 450-540]
A
[49 nt withheld, positions 542-590]
CCTTTGACGTTGGAGTCCACGTTCTTT
[37 nt withheld, positions 618-654]
ACCCTATCTCGGTCTATTCTTTTGATTTATAAGGGATTTTGCCGATTTCGGCCTATTGGTTAAAAAATGA
GCTGATTTAACAAAAATTTAACGCGAATTTTAACAAAATATTAACGCTTACAATTTAGGTGGCACTTTTC
GGGGAAATGTGCGCGGAACCCCTATTTGTTTATTTTTCTAAATACATTCAAATATGTATCCGCTCATGAG
ACAATAACCCTGATAAATGCTTCAATAATATTGAAAAAAGGAAGAGTATGAGTATTCAACATTTCCGTGT
CGCCCTTATTCCCTTTTTTTGCGGCATTTTGCCTTCCTGTTTTTGCTCACCCANAAAACGCTGGTGAAAA
GTAAAAGANGCTGAAAAATCAGTTGGGTGCACGANGNGGGTTANATCGAANTGGATCTCAAAAGCGGTAA
ANATCCTTGANAGTTTTCCCCCCGAAAAANGTTTTCCAANGANGAACACTTTTAANGTTCTGCTATGNGG
GGGNGGTATTANCCCNNAATNGACNCCGGGNAAAAAAAANNTNGGNCNCNCNANAACTATTTNCAAAAAG
ANTTGGNTGAAAACCCCCCAGTNAAAAAAAAACTNTTAGGGAGGGNTGAAANAAAAAAAATNTGCNGGGG
TGCNTAACCGGAAGAAAAAANGGGGGCCAATTNTTTTNAAAAATGGGGNAAAAAAAAAACCNTTTTTCNA
ANGGGGAAA
